Addgene plasmid #115412: AAEL017341 TK R
Purpose: Expresses Ae. aegypti receptor in mammalian cells
Depositing lab: Leslie Vosshall. Depositing organization: Rockefeller University. Publication: Small-Molecule Agonists of Ae. aegypti Neuropeptide Y Receptor Block Mosquito Biting. Duvall LB, Ramos-Espiritu L, Barsoum KE, Glickman JF, Vosshall LB. Cell. 2019 Feb 7;176(4):687-701.e5. doi: 10.1016/j.cell.2018.12.004. PubMed 30735632.
Backbone
  Vector backbone: pME18s
  Vector type: Mammalian Expression
Growth in bacteria
  Bacterial resistance: Ampicillin, 100 μg/mL
  Growth temperature: 37°C
  Growth strain: DH5alpha
  Copy number: High Copy
Gene/Insert
  Gene/Insert name: tachykinin-like peptides receptor 99D
  Species: Aedes aegypti
  GenBank ID: XP_001652376.3
  Cloning method: Gateway Cloning
Terms and licenses: Academic/Nonprofit Terms; Industry Terms: Not Available to Industry
Depositor comments: The neuropeptide CDS was inserted into the pME18s plasmid using NotI and XhoI sites. Note: Plasmid contains F237L mutation in tachykinin-like peptides receptor 99D
How to cite: AAEL017341 TK R was a gift from Leslie Vosshall (Addgene plasmid # 115412 ; http://n2t.net/addgene:115412 ; RRID:Addgene_115412)
