[The description below was written by a language model from this plasmid's Addgene catalogue record and pLannotate feature annotations shown in this document.]
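Description:
AAEL017341 TK R is a mammalian expression plasmid built on the pME18s backbone that carries the coding sequence of an Aedes aegypti G protein-coupled neuropeptide receptor, annotated as tachykinin-like peptides receptor 99D (gene AAEL017341). In the roughly 4.1 kb sequenced record, expression is driven by the composite promoter characteristic of this backbone: the SV40 enhancer and early promoter followed by a truncated HTLV-1 5' LTR segment, an arrangement that boosts transcription in many mammalian cell lines. A modified SV40 intron with splice donor and acceptor sites sits upstream of the insert, and an SV40 polyadenylation signal terminates the transcript. No epitope tag, reporter or mammalian selection marker is annotated, so the plasmid appears suited to transient transfection. In bacteria it is maintained by a high-copy ColE1/pUC-type origin and selected with ampicillin through the β-lactamase gene and its own promoter.

The automated annotation labels only part of the insert, as a fragment matching the Drosophila melanogaster TkR99D receptor. This reflects homology-based matching to the fly orthologue, not the actual source, which the catalogue gives as Ae. aegypti. The depositor notes that the receptor carries an F237L substitution. The record is inconsistent about cloning: the catalogue field lists Gateway cloning, while the comments state that the coding sequence was inserted using NotI and XhoI sites.

The stated purpose is expression of the mosquito receptor in mammalian cells. The associated study concerned small-molecule agonists of a mosquito neuropeptide Y receptor, so this construct plausibly served in heterologous cell-based assays of receptor activation or ligand specificity, although the record does not describe its specific role.
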