Features (pLannotate 1.2.2; 8 found; start..end, strand, type, name):
      1..330     +  promoter       SV40 promoter: SV40 enhancer and early promoter
    346..614     +  LTR            5' LTR (truncated): truncated 5' long terminal repeat (LTR) from human T-cell leukemia virus (HTLV) type 1
    644..740     +  intron         SV40 intron: modified SV40 intron with splice donor and acceptor sites
    803..1507    +  CDS            TkR99D (fragment): TLR2_DROME - Also known as Takr99D. Experimental evidence at transcript level: Swiss-Prot protein existence level 2. Receptor for tachykinin-like peptides. From Drosophila melanogaster (Fruit fly).
   1985..2119    +  polyA_signal   SV40 poly(A) signal: SV40 polyadenylation signal
   2329..2917    -  rep_origin     ori: high-copy-number ColE1/pMB1/pBR322/pUC origin of replication
   3088..3948    -  CDS            AmpR: β-lactamase; bla; confers resistance to ampicillin, carbenicillin, and related antibiotics
   3949..4053    -  promoter       AmpR promoter: bla
>Addgene plasmid #115412 | AAEL017341 TK R | addgene full sequence | sequence record 221108 | Addgene NGS Result
GTGTGTCAGTTAGGGTGTGGAAAGTCCCCAGGCTCCCCAGCAGGCAGAAGTATGCAAAGCATGCATCTCA
ATTAGTCAGCAACCAGGTGTGGAAAGTCCCCAGGCTCCCCAGCAGGCAGAAGTATGCAAAGCATGCATCT
CAATTAGTCAGCAACCATAGTCCCGCCCCTAACTCCGCCCATCCCGCCCCTAACTCCGCCCAGTTCCGCC
CATTCTCCGCCCCATGGCTGACTAATTTTTTTTATTTATGCAGAGGCCGAGGCCGCCTCGGCCTCTGAGC
TATTCCAGAAGTAGTGAGGAGGCTTTTTTGGAGGCCTAGGCTTTTGCAAAAAGCTCCTCGATCGAGGGGC
TCGCATCTCTCCTTCACGCGCCCGCCGCCCTACCTGAGGCCGCCATCCACGCCGGTTGAGTCGCGTTCTG
CCGCCTCCCGCCTGTGGTGCCTCCTGAACTGCGTCCGCCGTCTAGGTAAGTTTAAAGCTCAGGTCGAGAC
CGGGCCTTTGTCCGGCGCTCCCTTGGAGCCTACCTAGACTCAGCCGGCTCTCCACGCTTTGCCTGACCCT
GCTTGCTCAACTCTACGTCTTTGTTTCGTTTTCTGTTCTGCGCCGTTACAGATCCAAGCTCTGAAAAACC
AGAAAGTTAACTGGTAAGTTTAGTCTTTTTGTCTTTTATTTCAGGTCCCGGATCCGGTGGTGGTGCAAAT
CAAAGAACTGCTCCTCAGTGGATGTTGCCTTTACTTCTAGGCCTGTACGGAAGTGTTACTTCTGCTCTAA
AAGCTGCGGAATTCCGGAATTTCCTCGAGATGGCCATAATGAATCCCTTGAGACCTAGAATGGGAAAACG
AGCAACTCTTTGCATCGCAGCTGCCATCTGGATAGTAGGAATCATCATCTCCAGCCCCATGTTGTTATTT
TTTACAACCTTCGAGCTGCAGGACCGAGTAGTTTGCTACTCGGAATGGCCAGATGGGCCCTCGAACCACT
CTATGCAGGAATACGTATATAACGTAATTTTCATGCTTTTGACATATTTCCTCCCGATCGGATCCATGTC
CTTTACGTACGCTCGAGTGGGGCTGGAGTTGTGGGGTTCGAAAAGCATCGGCGAGTGTACGCAAAGACAA
CTGGAGAACATCAAAAGCAAACGAAGGGTGGTCAAAATGATGATGGTCGTGGTCGTTATATTTGCGGTTT
GCTGGCTGCCGTTCCAGATCTACTTCATCGCTACGTCCTACTATCCGGAGTTAACCGATAAGCCCTACAT
TCAGGAGGTGTACCTGGGCATCTACTGGCTGGCGATGAGTAATTCGATGTACAATCCTATTATCTACTGC
TGGATGAACTCAAGGTTTCGGCGAGGATTTCAGCAATTTTTTAGGTGGTGTCCTTTCATTAGGATTAGTC
CAGACGTGCTAACAAGGCGTGGCGCCGTGAATTCACGGTATTCCTGTTCGGGCTCGCCGGACCACCATCG
AATCGTGCGTAATGATACGGAAAGGTCGATTCTGTACACCTGCCCAGGTTCGCCTAAGACACAACGAAGA
TCTCAAGGATCCGTTCACATTCCAATGCACTTGTCTACGTGTCAACATCATCCAGCAACTAGTTCAACTT
CCTTTTCACAAAAACTTCCGCCAAGAAATGAAAGCTTTCCGACCAGATCAAACACGGTGACATCCAGCAA
TGGACATCGCATTCTTCACCACTCCTACCACCACCACCACCATCAGCACCAGCTTCAGTCGCCAAAGAGG
TCGAGCAAGAGCAACAGTAACAACAGCAGCAATAGTCCGAGTCCCGCTCTCATATCAAGCAATCTCAATA
GCTTTAAAAACAATAGTGCCCTCGGCACATTCAATAATGATGACATTTCCAACAGTGCTGATAACCAATT
GCTGTCCTGAGCGGCCGCTAGACTAGTCTAGAGAAAAAACCTCCCACACCTCCCCCTGAACCTGAAACAT
AAAATGAATGCAATTGTTGTTGTTAACTTGTTTATTGCAGCTTATAATGGTTACAAATAAAGCAATAGCA
TCACAAATTTCACAAATAAAGCATTTTTTTCACTGCATTCTAGTTGTGGTTTGTCCAAACTCATCAATGT
ATCTTATCATGTCTGGATCCCCGGGTACCGAGCTCGAATTAATTCCTCTTCCGCTTCCTCGCTCACTGAC
TCGCTGCGCTCGGTCGTTCGGCTGCGGCGAGCGGTATCAGCTCACTCAAAGGCGGTAATACGGTTATCCA
CAGAATCAGGGGATAACGCAGGAAAGAACATGTGAGCAAAAGGCCAGCAAAAGGCCAGGAACCGTAAAAA
GGCCGCGTTGCTGGCGTTTTTCCATAGGCTCCGCCCCCCTGACGAGCATCACAAAAATCGACGCTCAAGT
CAGAGGTGGCGAAACCCGACAGGACTATAAAGATACCAGGCGTTTCCCCCTGGAAGCTCCCTCGTGCGCT
CTCCTGTTCCGACCCTGCCGCTTACCGGATACCTGTCCGCCTTTCTCCCTTCGGGAAGCGTGGCGCTTTC
TCATAGCTCACGCTGTAGGTATCTCAGTTGGGTGTAGGTCGTTCGCTCCAAGCTGGGCTGTGTGCACGAA
CCCCCCGTTCAGCCCGACCGCTGCGCCTTATCCGGTAACTATCGTCTTGAGTCCAACCCGGTAAGACACG
ACTTATCGCCACTGGCAGCAGCCACTGGTAACAGGATTAGCAGAGCGAGGTATGTAGGCGGTGCTACAGA
GTTCTTGAAGTGGTGGCCTAACTACGGCTACACTAGAAGAACAGTATTTGGTATCTGCGCTCTGCTGAAG
CCAGTTACCTTCGGAAAAAGAGTTGGTAGCTCTTGATCCGGCAAACAAACCACCGCTGGTAGCGGTGGTT
TTTTTGTTTGCAAGCAGCAGATTACGCGCAGAAAAAAAGGATCTCAAGAAGATCCTTTGATCTTTTCTAC
GGGGTCTGACGCTCAGTGGAACGAAAACTCACGTTAAGGGATTTTGGTCATGAGATTATCAAAAAGGATC
TTCACCTAGATCCTTTTAAATTAAAAATGAAGTTTTAAATCAATCTAAAGTATATATGAGTAAACTTGGT
CTGACAGTTACCAATGCTTAATCAGTGAGGCACCTATCTCAGCGATCTGTCTATTTCGTTCATCCATAGT
TGCCTGACTCCCCGTCGTGTAGATAACTACGATACGGGAGGGCTTACCATCTGGCCCCAGTGCTGCAATG
ATACCGCGAGACCCACGCTCACCGGCTCCAGATTTATCAGCAATAAACCAGCCAGCCGGAAGGGCCGAGC
GCAGAAGTGGTCCTGCAACTTTATCCGCCTCCATCCAGTCTATTAATTGTTGCCGGGAAGCTAGAGTAAG
TAGTTCGCCAGTTAATAGTTTGCGCAACGTTGTTGCCATTGCTACAGGCATCGTGGTGTCACGCTCGTCG
TTTGGTATGGCTTCATTCAGCTCCGGTTCCCAACGATCAAGGCGAGTTACATGATCCCCCATGTTGTGCA
AAAAAGCGGTTAGCTCCTTCGGTCCTCCGATCGTTGTCAGAAGTAAGTTGGCCGCAGTGTTATCACTCAT
GGTTATGGCAGCACTGCATAATTCTCTTACTGTCATGCCATCCGTAAGATGCTTTTCTGTGACTGGTGAG
TACTCAACCAAGTCATTCTGAGAATAGTGTATGCGGCGACCGAGTTGCTCTTGCCCGGCGTCAATACGGG
ATAATACCGCGCCACATAGCAGAACTTTAAAAGTGCTCATCATTGGAAAACGTTCTTCGGGGCGAAAACT
CTCAAGGATCTTACCGCTGTTGAGATCCAGTTCGATGTAACCCACTCGTGCACCCAACTGATCTTCAGCA
TCTTTTACTTTCACCAGCGTTTCTGGGTGAGCAAAAACAGGAAGGCAAAATGCCGCAAAAAAGGGAATAA
GGGCGACACGGAAATGTTGAATACTCATACTCTTCCTTTTTCAATATTATTGAAGCATTTATCAGGGTTA
TTGTCTCATGAGCGGATACATATTTGAATGTATTTAGAAAAATAAACAAATAGGGGTTCCGCGCACATTT
CCCCGAAAAGTGCCACCTGCAAGCTTGGCTGTGGAAT
