>Addgene plasmid #115412 | AAEL017341 TK R | depositor partial sequence | sequence record 217418 | neuropeptide CDS
ATGAGTGACACGGTAGAGTTGGAGCGATTGATTAATTGTACCCAGGCAACGATCCGACGGTTTCCGTGGT
CCACTGAGTACAATGCGTCGATGATTGGCGAGTTCAACCGGACGGAAATATTGGATGTGCTCGGCGAAAT
GATTACTCGGGGGAAAAGCCACGTGCCGAAGGAGATGGAAGCGGTGACTCTCAGAGAATTCATCACCGAG
TGTCTCTTCCCGACGACAAAGAGTCCCTACGAGCTGCCGTGGCAACTGAAGACGGCCTGGGGAGTGGTGT
TCGGTGCGATGCTTCTGGTGGCCATAACCGGCAACAGTATCGTGTTGTGGATTGTGCTGGCCCACCGCCG
GATGCGCACCGTGACCAACTACTTCCTGCTGAATCTGAGTGTGGCCGATCTGCTGATGTCCTCGCTCAAC
TGTTCGTTCAACTTCATCTTCATGCTGAACTCGGACTGGCCGTTCGGAGCCGTCTACTGCACCATCAACA
ACTTCATGGCCAACATGTCGGTGGCGTCGTCCGTTTTCACCCTGGTGGCCATCTCGTTGGATCGATATAT
TGCCATCGTTCACCCACTTCGCCACAGGACGTCCCGCAAAAAGGCCCGCCTATTCCTGGTGATCATCTGG
GCGCTCAGCTGCGTTCTGGCCGCCCCCTGCCTCATGTACTCCACCGTGATGACGAAGCGATATCACAACG
GAAAAACCAGGACCGTGTGCTACATGCTGTGGCCGGATGGGCGCTATCCGACCTCGATGGCAGATTACAK
CTACAATCTGGTGTTCCTCATCCTGACGTACGGMATCCCGATGCTGATAATGATCGTGTGCTACTCGTTG
ATGGGCCGGGAGCTGTGGGGCAGTCGATCCATCGGGGAGCACACCGAACGGCAGCTCGAATCGATGAAAT
CCAAAAAGAAGGTTGTCAGAATGTTCATCATCGTGGTGACCATCTTCGCCATCTGTTGGCTACCATATCA
TCTGTTTTTCGTGTACGCCTATCACAACAACCAGATGACATCGTCCAGTTACGTCCAGCAGCTTTACCTG
GGGTTCTACTGGCTGGCGATGTCCAACGCGATGGTCAATCCGATCATCTACTATTGGATGAATAGCCGGT
TTCGAATATACTTCCAGGAAATCATCTGCTTCTGCTGTTTACAGTTCCTCAATGCCCGGATGAAAGATGG
TATGCCGCAGGGTGTACTGCTGAACAAAAATTCCAACTCCGAGCCGGGTCGGTACCGATCGTATCGACAA
CGGTCCCTGTCGGTACGGTGGCGACCGCAGTACCACAGCACCGAAGAGTACCGGATGCGGCTGGCCGCCC
CCACCACGGCCCTGAATCGGAACAGCCGGGCGATGGTCAGCGTGGTGAACGTCATCGAGAATGCCAACGG
GAAGCCGGCCACGCTGGATGGCCACCAAACGACGGACATAAGCGAACTGCCGGCCACGGTCAACTTTCTG
CCGAGGCATTCCAACTCGCAGGACTCGCAGCAGAACCGACTGAAGGATCAGCATTCATCCAGTAGCCACA
GTCACGAGTACTCCTGA
